Addgene plasmid #65389: GFP-PHIP
Purpose: GFP-tagged BRD protein, which can be used to be expressed in mammalian cells.
Depositing lab: Kyle Miller. Depositing organization: University of Texas at Austin. Publication: Screen identifies bromodomain protein ZMYND8 in chromatin recognition of transcription-associated DNA damage that promotes homologous recombination. Gong F, Chiu LY, Cox B, Aymard F, Clouaire T, Leung JW, Cammarata M, Perez M, Agarwal P, Brodbelt JS, Legube G, Miller KM. Genes Dev. 2015 Jan 15;29(2):197-211. doi: 10.1101/gad.252189.114. PubMed 25593309.
Backbone
  Vector backbone: pcDNA6.2/N-EmGFP-DEST
  Backbone manufacturer: invitrogen
  Backbone size w/o insert (bp): 5847
  Vector type: Mammalian Expression
  Selectable markers: Blasticidin
Growth in bacteria
  Bacterial resistance: Ampicillin, 100 μg/mL
  Growth temperature: 37°C
  Growth strain: DH5alpha
  Copy number: High Copy
Gene/Insert
  Gene/Insert name: PHIP (alt name: WRD11)
  Species: H. sapiens (human)
  Insert size (bp): 5463
  Mutation: none
  Entrez Gene: PHIP (a.k.a. BRWD2, DCAF14, DIDOD, WDR11, ndrp)
  Promoter: CMV
  Tag / fusion protein: EmGFP (N terminal on backbone); V5 (C terminal on backbone)
  Cloning method: Gateway Cloning
  Sequencing primers: 5′ EGFP_C_primer; 3′ TK polyA reverse primer
Terms and licenses: Academic/Nonprofit Terms; Industry Terms: Not Available to Industry
Depositor comments: Gene Source: Harvard PlasmID HsCD00342733
How to cite: GFP-PHIP was a gift from Kyle Miller (Addgene plasmid # 65389 ; http://n2t.net/addgene:65389 ; RRID:Addgene_65389)
