[The description below was written by a language model from this plasmid's Addgene catalogue record.]
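Description:
GFP-PHIP is a mammalian expression plasmid built on the Invitrogen pcDNA6.2/N-EmGFP-DEST Gateway destination backbone (about 5.8 kb without insert), into which the full-length human PHIP coding sequence (roughly 5.5 kb, recorded as unmutated) was transferred by Gateway recombination. PHIP, also known as BRWD2, DCAF14 or WDR11, is a bromodomain-containing protein. Expression is driven by the CMV promoter, a strong constitutive promoter in most mammalian cell lines. The backbone supplies Emerald GFP at the N terminus of the insert, giving a fluorescent fusion protein. The record also lists a backbone-encoded V5 epitope at the C terminus, but whether it is actually translated depends on whether the insert retains its stop codon, which the record does not state. The 3′ sequencing primer name suggests that a TK polyadenylation signal lies downstream of the cassette.

The plasmid is propagated in E. coli as a high-copy construct under ampicillin selection, and it carries a blasticidin resistance marker that allows selection of stably transfected mammalian cells. No feature table is provided, so the origin of replication and the promoter driving the blasticidin marker are not documented here.

It was deposited as part of a collection of GFP-tagged bromodomain proteins used in a screen of how these chromatin readers respond to DNA damage. The construct suits transient or stable expression of GFP-PHIP for live or fixed-cell imaging of its localisation, such as recruitment to chromatin or damage sites, and for detection or pull-down through the GFP tag.
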