>Addgene plasmid #65389 | GFP-PHIP | addgene partial sequence | sequence record 112332 | EGFP-C 5'-CATGGTCCTGCTGGAGTTCGTG-3'
GGGCTCGAGCCCATCAACAAGTTTGTACAAAAAAGCAGGCTTCGAAGGAGATAGAACCAATTCTCTAAGG
AAATACTTAACCATGGTCGACTGGATCCTTATGTCTTGTGAGAGGAAAGGCCTCTCGGAGCTGCGATCGG
AGCTCTACTTCCTCATCGCCCGGTTCCTGGAAGATGGACCCTGTCAGCAGGCGGCTCAGGTGCTGATCCG
CGAGGTGGCCGAGAAGGAGCTGCTGCCCCGGCGCACCGACTGGACCGGGAAGGAGCATCCCAGGACCTAC
CAGAATCTGGTGAAGTATTACAGACACTTAGCACCTGATCACTTGCTGCAAATATGTCATCGACTAGGAC
CTCTTCTTGAACAAGAAATTCCTCAAAGTGTTCCTGGAGTACAAACTTTATTAGGAGCTGGAAGACAGTC
TTTACTACGCACAAATAAAAGCTGCAAGCATGTTGTGTGGAAAGGATCTGCTCTGGCTGCGTTGCACTGT
GGAAGACCACCTGAGTCACCAGTTAACTATGGTAGCCCACCCAGCATTGCGGATACTCTGTTTTCAAGGA
AGCTGAATGGGAAATACAGACTTGAGCGACTTGTTCCAACTGCAGTGTATCAGCACATGAAAATGCATAA
ACGAATTCTTGGACACTTGTCATCTGTGTACTGTGTAACTTTTGATCGAACTGGCAGACGGATATTTACT
GGTTCTGATGACTGTCTTGTG
