>Addgene plasmid #65389 | GFP-PHIP | addgene partial sequence | sequence record 112333 | TK-pA-R 5'-ttgtctccttccgtgtttca-3'
GGTACGCGTAGAATCGAGACCGAGGAGAGGGTTAGGGATAGGCTTCCCGTTATCAACCACTTTGTACAAG
AAAGCTGGGTCTAGATATCTCGAGTGCCAACCAATTAAATTAGCTTTTGCTTTTTCAGTCAACTTTCGGA
CTCGTCCTCTACTAGAAGTTCCAAAAGTTAAAGAGGTGTCTTCGAACAACAGCTGCCTTTGCTCCTCTTC
AGAGTCATCCTCATTATAGAAAGCTGTCCTTCGACCTTGATTTCTAGTTCTCATGTGGGGTTCAGAGCCT
TTGAGTTCTTCAAACTCTTCTTCCTCATCTATAGGATCATCTATCTTTTTTCGGTTACTTCTCCTTAACA
CTTTGACACTTGCAGGGACTAGGAGATCTGCATCTAATTTTTGTGTCTTCATCTTCCTTTTGGGCTTCCT
ACCTCCACGATTCTTTTTCTGTAACAAATCTTCCTTTACATTATTAGTTTCAGAAAGAAAATTGCATGTT
GAAGAAGGAAGTACTTCATCTCTGATGGGATGCACATTATTTTGCTCTAAATCTTCTGGCTTTGCATACT
GTAGCTTTTTGGGCTTTCTACCCCTTTTCTTGTGTATAATTTCACCACTATTGGTATTAACTTCTACTTT
AGGTTTCCTTCCAGGTCCCCTCTTCACAAGTTTTGATGGCTGTCCTCCAT
